>Addgene plasmid #82256 | pDONR223_HIF1AN_WT | addgene full sequence | sequence record 165185 | Addgene NGS result
GATCAAAGGATCTTCTTGAGATCCTTTTTTTCTGCGCGTAATCTGCTGCTTGCAAACAAAAAAACCACCG
CTACCAGCGGTGGTTTGTTTGCCGGATCAAGAGCTACCAACTCTTTTTCCGAAGGTAACTGGCTTCAGCA
GAGCGCAGATACCAAATACTGTTCTTCTAGTGTAGCCGTAGTTAGGCCACCACTTCAAGAACTCTGTAGC
ACCGCCTACATACCTCGCTCTGCTAATCCTGTTACCAGTGGCTGCTGCCAGTGGCGATAAGTCGTGTCTT
ACCGGGTTGGACTCAAGACGATAGTTACCGGATAAGGCGCAGCGGTCGGGCTGAACGGGGGGTTCGTGCA
CACAGCCCAGCTTGGAGCGAACGACCTACACCGAACTGAGATACCTACAGCGTGAGCTATGAGAAAGCGC
CACGCTTCCCGAAGGGAGAAAGGCGGACAGGTATCCGGTAAGCGGCAGGGTCGGAACAGGAGAGCGCACG
AGGGAGCTTCCAGGGGGAAACGCCTGGTATCTTTATAGTCCTGTCGGGTTTCGCCACCTCTGACTTGAGC
GTCGATTTTTGTGATGCTCGTCAGGGGGGCGGAGCCTATGGAAAAACGCCAGCAACGCGGCCTTTTTACG
GTTCCTGGCCTTTTGCTGGCCTTTTGCTCACATGTTCTTTCCTGCGTTATCCCCTGATTCTGTGGATAAC
CGTATTACCGCCTTTGAGTGAGCTGATACCGCTCGCCGCAGCCGAACGACCGAGCGCAGCGAGTCAGTGA
GCGAGGAAGCGGAAGAGCGCCCAATACGCAAACCGCCTCTCCCCGCGCGTTGGCCGATTCATTAATGCAG
CTGGCACGACAGGTTTCCCGACTGGAAAGCGGGCAGTGAGCGCAACGCAATTAATACGCGTACCGCTAGC
CAGGAAGAGTTTGTAGAAACGCAAAAAGGCCATCCGTCAGGATGGCCTTCTGCTTAGTTTGATGCCTGGC
AGTTTATGGCGGGCGTCCTGCCCGCCACCCTCCGGGCCGTTGCTTCACAACGTTCAAATCCGCTCCCGGC
GGATTTGTCCTACTCAGGAGAGCGTTCACCGACAAACAACAGATAAAACGAAAGGCCCAGTCTTCCGACT
GAGCCTTTCGTTTTATTTGATGCCTGGCAGTTCCCTACTCTCGCGTTAACGCTAGCATGGATGTTTTCCC
AGTCACGACGTTGTAAAACGACGGCCAGTCTTAAGCTCGGGCCCCAAATAATGATTTTATTTTGACTGAT
AGTGACCTGTTCGTTGCAACAAATTGATGAGCAATGCTTTTTTATAATGCCAACTTTGTACAAAAAAGTT
GGCATGGCGGCGACAGCGGCGGAGGCTGTGGCCTCTGGCTCTGGAGAGCCCCGGGAGGAGGCTGGAGCCC
TCGGCCCCGCCTGGGATGAATCCCAGTTGCGCAGTTATAGCTTCCCGACTAGGCCCATTCCGCGTCTGAG
TCAGAGCGACCCCCGGGCAGAGGAGCTTATTGAGAATGAGGAGCCTGTGGTGCTGACCGACACAAATCTT
GTGTATCCTGCCCTGAAATGGGACCTTGAATACCTGCAAGAGAATATTGGCAATGGAGACTTCTCTGTGT
ACAGTGCCAGCACCCACAAGTTCTTGTACTATGATGAGAAGAAGATGGCCAATTTCCAGAACTTTAAGCC
GAGGTCCAACAGGGAAGAAATGAAATTTCATGAGTTCGTTGAGAAACTGCAGGATATACAGCAGCGAGGA
GGGGAAGAGAGGTTGTATCTGCAGCAAACGCTCAATGACACTGTGGGCAGGAAGATTGTCATGGACTTCT
TAGGTTTTAACTGGAACTGGATTAATAAGCAACAGGGAAAGCGTGGCTGGGGGCAGCTTACCTCTAACCT
GCTGCTCATTGGCATGGAAGGAAATGTGACACCTGCTCACTATGATGAGCAGCAGAACTTTTTTGCTCAG
ATAAAAGGTTACAAACGATGCATCTTATTCCCTCCGGATCAGTTCGAGTGCCTCTACCCATACCCTGTTC
ATCACCCATGTGACAGACAGAGCCAGGTGGACTTTGACAATCCCGACTACGAGAGGTTCCCTAATTTCCA
AAATGTGGTTGGTTACGAAACAGTGGTTGGCCCTGGTGATGTTCTTTACATCCCAATGTACTGGTGGCAT
CACATAGAGTCATTACTAAATGGGGGGATTACCATCACTGTGAACTTCTGGTATAAGGGGGCTCCCACCC
CTAAGAGAATTGAATATCCTCTCAAAGCTCATCAGAAAGTGGCCATAATGAGAAACATTGAGAAGATGCT
TGGAGAGGCCTTGGGGAACCCACAAGAGGTGGGGCCCTTGTTGAACACAATGATCAAGGGCCGATACAAC
TACCCAACTTTCTTGTACAAAGTTGGCATTATAAGAAAGCATTGCTTATCAATTTGTTGCAACGAACAGG
TCACTATCAGTCAAAATAAAATCATTATTTGCCATCCAGCTGATATCCCCTATAGTGAGTCGTATTACAT
GGTCATAGCTGTTTCCTGGCAGCTCTGGCCCGTGTCTCAAAATCTCTGATGTTACATTGCACAAGATAAA
AATATATCATCATGCCTCCTCTAGACCAGCCAGGACAGAAATGCCTCGACTTCGCTGCTACCCAAGGTTG
CCGGGTGACGCACACCGTGGAAACGGATGAAGGCACGAACCCAGTGGACATAAGCCTGTTCGGTTCGTAA
GCTGTAATGCAAGTAGCGTATGCGCTCACGCAACTGGTCCAGAACCTTGACCGAACGCAGCGGTGGTAAC
GGCGCAGTGGCGGTTTTCATGGCTTGTTATGACTGTTTTTTTGGGGTACAGTCTATGCCTCGGGCATCCA
AGCAGCAAGCGCGTTACGCCGTGGGTCGATGTTTGATGTTATGGAGCAGCAACGATGTTACGCAGCAGGG
CAGTCGCCCTAAAACAAAGTTAAACATTATGAGGGAAGCGGTGATCGCCGAAGTATCGACTCAACTATCA
GAGGTAGTTGGCGTCATCGAGCGCCATCTCGAACCGACGTTGCTGGCCGTACATTTGTACGGCTCCGCAG
TGGATGGCGGCCTGAAGCCACACAGTGATATTGATTTGCTGGTTACGGTGACCGTAAGGCTTGATGAAAC
AACGCGGCGAGCTTTGATCAACGACCTTTTGGAAACTTCGGCTTCCCCTGGAGAGAGCGAGATTCTCCGC
GCTGTAGAAGTCACCATTGTTGTGCACGACGACATCATTCCGTGGCGTTATCCAGCTAAGCGCGAACTGC
AATTTGGAGAATGGCAGCGCAATGACATTCTTGCAGGTATCTTCGAGCCAGCCACGATCGACATTGATCT
GGCTATCTTGCTGACAAAAGCAAGAGAACATAGCGTTGCCTTGGTAGGTCCAGCGGCGGAGGAACTCTTT
GATCCGGTTCCTGAACAGGATCTATTTGAGGCGCTAAATGAAACCTTAACGCTATGGAACTCGCCGCCCG
ACTGGGCTGGCGATGAGCGAAATGTAGTGCTTACGTTGTCCCGCATTTGGTACAGCGCAGTAACCGGCAA
AATCGCGCCGAAGGATGTCGCTGCCGACTGGGCAATGGAGCGCCTGCCGGCCCAGTATCAGCCCGTCATA
CTTGAAGCTAGACAGGCTTATCTTGGACAAGAAGAAGATCGCTTGGCCTCGCGCGCAGATCAGTTGGAAG
AATTTGTCCACTACGTGAAAGGCGAGATCACCAAGGTAGTCGGCAAATAACCCTCGAGCCACCCATGACC
AAAATCCCTTAACGTGAGTTACGCGTCGTTCCACTGAGCGTCAGACCCCGTAGAAAA
Features (pLannotate 1.2.2; 12 found; start..end, strand, type, name):
     16..604     +  rep_origin     ori: high-copy-number ColE1/pMB1/pBR322/pUC origin of replication
    787..879     +  CDS            lacI (fragment): lac repressor; lacI; The lac repressor binds to the lac operator to inhibit transcription in E. coli. This inhibition can be relieved by adding lactose or isopropyl-β-D-thiogalactopyranoside (IPTG).
    934..961     -  terminator     rrnB T2 terminator: transcription terminator T2 from the E. coli rrnB gene
   1093..1136    +  terminator     rrnB T1 terminator: Escherichia coli rrnB; transcription terminator T1 from the E. coli rrnB gene
   1183..1219    -  CDS            lacZα (fragment): LacZα fragment of β-galactosidase; lacZ fragment
   1236..1331    +  protein_bind   attL3: mutant version of attL; recombination site for the Gateway® LR reaction LR Clonase™
   1334..2380    +  CDS            HIF1AN: HIF1N_HUMAN - Also known as FIH1. Experimental evidence at protein level: Swiss-Prot protein existence level 1. Hydroxylates HIF-1 alpha at 'Asn-803' in the C-terminal transactivation domain (CAD). Functions as an oxygen sensor and, under normoxic conditions, the hydroxylation prevents interaction of HIF-1 with transcriptional coactivators including Cbp/p300-interacting transactivator. Involved in transcriptional repression through interaction with HIF1A, VHL and histone deacetylases. Hydroxylates specific Asn residues within ankyrin repeat domains (ARD) of NFKB1, NFKBIA, NOTCH1, ASB4, PPP1R12
   2382..2481    -  protein_bind   attL2: mutant version of attL; recombination site for the Gateway® LR reaction LR Clonase™
   2499..2517    -  promoter       T7 promoter: promoter for bacteriophage T7 RNA polymerase
   2707..2730    +  promoter       Pc promoter (fragment): intI1 (promoter lies within the coding sequence); class 1 integron promoter
   2906..2962    +  CDS            GmR (fragment): gentamycin acetyltransferase; aacC1; confers resistance to gentamycin
   2969..3760    +  CDS            SmR: aminoglycoside adenylyltransferase (Murphy, 1985); aadA; confers resistance to spectinomycin and streptomycin
