[The description below was written by a language model from this plasmid's Addgene catalogue record and pLannotate feature annotations shown in this document.]
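Description:
pDONR223_HIF1AN_WT is a Gateway entry clone built on the Invitrogen pDONR223 backbone and carrying the wild-type human HIF1AN open reading frame (also known as FIH1). It is a bacterial propagation and shuttling plasmid rather than an expression vector. It replicates in E. coli from a high-copy ColE1/pUC-type origin and is selected with spectinomycin through the aadA aminoglycoside adenylyltransferase gene (SmR), which lies downstream of a class 1 integron Pc promoter fragment and a short remnant of a gentamicin resistance gene. The sequenced record is 3,837 nt. rrnB T1 and T2 terminators sit upstream of the cloning region, where they help insulate the insert from read-through transcription, and small lacI and lacZα fragments are backbone remnants.

The HIF1AN coding sequence is flanked by two attL recombination sites, which the automated annotation calls attL3 and attL2. These sites allow LR Clonase-mediated transfer of the ORF into any compatible Gateway destination vector. The record lists no promoter for the insert; the only nearby promoter is a T7 promoter beyond the 3′ attL site, pointing back toward the insert in antisense orientation. The clone is in the "open" configuration, with no stop codon immediately after the insert, so the ORF can be fused in frame to C-terminal tags or reporters supplied by the destination vector. HIF1AN encodes the asparaginyl hydroxylase that modifies the C-terminal transactivation domain of HIF-1α and acts as an oxygen sensor limiting coactivator recruitment under normoxia. The plasmid belongs to the Target Accelerator Plasmid Collection, where it serves as the wild-type reference for functional comparison of cancer-associated gene variants.
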