Addgene plasmid #82256: pDONR223_HIF1AN_WT
Purpose: Gateway Donor vector containing HIF1AN , part of the Target Accelerator Plasmid Collection.
Depositing lab: Jesse Boehm & William Hahn & David Root. Depositing organization: Broad Institute. Publication: Systematic Functional Interrogation of Rare Cancer Variants Identifies Oncogenic Alleles. Kim E, Ilic N, Shrestha Y, Zou L, Kamburov A, Zhu C, Yang X, Lubonja R, Tran N, Nguyen C, Lawrence MS, Piccioni F, Bagul M, Doench JG, Chouinard CR, Wu X, Hogstrom L, Natoli T, Tamayo P, Horn H, Corsello SM, Lage K, Root DE, Subramanian A, Golub TR, Getz G, Boehm JS, Hahn WC. Cancer Discov. 2016 Jul;6(7):714-26. doi: 10.1158/2159-8290.CD-16-0160. Epub 2016 May 4. PubMed 27147599.
Backbone
  Vector backbone: pDONR223
  Backbone manufacturer: Invitrogen
  Backbone size w/o insert (bp): 2790
  Vector type: Gateway Entry vector
Growth in bacteria
  Bacterial resistance: Spectinomycin, 50 μg/mL
  Growth temperature: 37°C
  Growth strain: DH5alpha
  Copy number: High Copy
Gene/Insert
  Gene/Insert name: HIF1AN (alt name: NM_017902.2)
  Species: H. sapiens (human)
  Mutation: WT
  Entrez Gene: HIF1AN (a.k.a. FIH1)
  Promoter: None
  Cloning method: Gateway Cloning
  Sequencing primers: 5′ M13pUC-fwd; 3′ M13-Rev
Terms and licenses: Academic/Nonprofit Terms; Industry Terms: Not Available to Industry
Depositor comments: Open state: NO stop codon immediately follows insert. Supporting reference: Systematic morphological profiling of human gene and allele function via Cell Painting. Rohban MH, et al. Elife. 2017, Mar 18;6. pii: e24060. PubMed PMID 28315521
How to cite: pDONR223_HIF1AN_WT was a gift from Jesse Boehm & William Hahn & David Root (Addgene plasmid # 82256 ; http://n2t.net/addgene:82256 ; RRID:Addgene_82256)
