>Addgene plasmid #82256 | pDONR223_HIF1AN_WT | depositor partial sequence | sequence record 155627 | Insert sequence
ATGGCGGCGACAGCGGCGGAGGCTGTGGCCTCTGGCTCTGGAGAGCCCCGGGAGGAGGCTGGAGCCCTCG
GCCCCGCCTGGGATGAATCCCAGTTGCGCAGTTATAGCTTCCCGACTAGGCCCATTCCGCGTCTGAGTCA
GAGCGACCCCCGGGCAGAGGAGCTTATTGAGAATGAGGAGCCTGTGGTGCTGACCGACACAAATCTTGTG
TATCCTGCCCTGAAATGGGACCTTGAATACCTGCAAGAGAATATTGGCAATGGAGACTTCTCTGTGTACA
GTGCCAGCACCCACAAGTTCTTGTACTATGATGAGAAGAAGATGGCCAATTTCCAGAACTTTAAGCCGAG
GTCCAACAGGGAAGAAATGAAATTTCATGAGTTCGTTGAGAAACTGCAGGATATACAGCAGCGAGGAGGG
GAAGAGAGGTTGTATCTGCAGCAAACGCTCAATGACACTGTGGGCAGGAAGATTGTCATGGACTTCTTAG
GTTTTAACTGGAACTGGATTAATAAGCAACAGGGAAAGCGTGGCTGGGGGCAGCTTACCTCTAACCTGCT
GCTCATTGGCATGGAAGGAAATGTGACACCTGCTCACTATGATGAGCAGCAGAACTTTTTTGCTCAGATA
AAAGGTTACAAACGATGCATCTTATTCCCTCCGGATCAGTTCGAGTGCCTCTACCCATACCCTGTTCATC
ACCCATGTGACAGACAGAGCCAGGTGGACTTTGACAATCCCGACTACGAGAGGTTCCCTAATTTCCAAAA
TGTGGTTGGTTACGAAACAGTGGTTGGCCCTGGTGATGTTCTTTACATCCCAATGTACTGGTGGCATCAC
ATAGAGTCATTACTAAATGGGGGGATTACCATCACTGTGAACTTCTGGTATAAGGGGGCTCCCACCCCTA
AGAGAATTGAATATCCTCTCAAAGCTCATCAGAAAGTGGCCATAATGAGAAACATTGAGAAGATGCTTGG
AGAGGCCTTGGGGAACCCACAAGAGGTGGGGCCCTTGTTGAACACAATGATCAAGGGCCGATACAAC
